>Addgene plasmid #82180 | pDONR223_RAF1_p.L613V | addgene full sequence | sequence record 163915 | Addgene NGS result
TTGGGGTACAGTCTATGCCTCGGGCATCCAAGCAGCAAGCGCGTTACGCCGTGGGTCGATGTTTGATGTT
ATGGAGCAGCAACGATGTTACGCAGCAGGGCAGTCGCCCTAAAACAAAGTTAAACATTATGAGGGAAGCG
GTGATCGCCGAAGTATCGACTCAACTATCAGAGGTAGTTGGCGTCATCGAGCGCCATCTCGAACCGACGT
TGCTGGCCGTACATTTGTACGGCTCCGCAGTGGATGGCGGCCTGAAGCCACACAGTGATATTGATTTGCT
GGTTACGGTGACCGTAAGGCTTGATGAAACAACGCGGCGAGCTTTGATCAACGACCTTTTGGAAACTTCG
GCTTCCCCTGGAGAGAGCGAGATTCTCCGCGCTGTAGAAGTCACCATTGTTGTGCACGACGACATCATTC
CGTGGCGTTATCCAGCTAAGCGCGAACTGCAATTTGGAGAATGGCAGCGCAATGACATTCTTGCAGGTAT
CTTCGAGCCAGCCACGATCGACATTGATCTGGCTATCTTGCTGACAAAAGCAAGAGAACATAGCGTTGCC
TTGGTAGGTCCAGCGGCGGAGGAACTCTTTGATCCGGTTCCTGAACAGGATCTATTTGAGGCGCTAAATG
AAACCTTAACGCTATGGAACTCGCCGCCCGACTGGGCTGGCGATGAGCGAAATGTAGTGCTTACGTTGTC
CCGCATTTGGTACAGCGCAGTAACCGGCAAAATCGCGCCGAAGGATGTCGCTGCCGACTGGGCAATGGAG
CGCCTGCCGGCCCAGTATCAGCCCGTCATACTTGAAGCTAGACAGGCTTATCTTGGACAAGAAGAAGATC
GCTTGGCCTCGCGCGCAGATCAGTTGGAAGAATTTGTCCACTACGTGAAAGGCGAGATCACCAAGGTAGT
CGGCAAATAACCCTCGAGCCACCCATGACCAAAATCCCTTAACGTGAGTTACGCGTCGTTCCACTGAGCG
TCAGACCCCGTAGAAAAGATCAAAGGATCTTCTTGAGATCCTTTTTTTCTGCGCGTAATCTGCTGCTTGC
AAACAAAAAAACCACCGCTACCAGCGGTGGTTTGTTTGCCGGATCAAGAGCTACCAACTCTTTTTCCGAA
GGTAACTGGCTTCAGCAGAGCGCAGATACCAAATACTGTTCTTCTAGTGTAGCCGTAGTTAGGCCACCAC
TTCAAGAACTCTGTAGCACCGCCTACATACCTCGCTCTGCTAATCCTGTTACCAGTGGCTGCTGCCAGTG
GCGATAAGTCGTGTCTTACCGGGTTGGACTCAAGACGATAGTTACCGGATAAGGCGCAGCGGTCGGGCTG
AACGGGGGGTTCGTGCACACAGCCCAGCTTGGAGCGAACGACCTACACCGAACTGAGATACCTACAGCGT
GAGCTATGAGAAAGCGCCACGCTTCCCGAAGGGAGAAAGGCGGACAGGTATCCGGTAAGCGGCAGGGTCG
GAACAGGAGAGCGCACGAGGGAGCTTCCAGGGGGAAACGCCTGGTATCTTTATAGTCCTGTCGGGTTTCG
CCACCTCTGACTTGAGCGTCGATTTTTGTGATGCTCGTCAGGGGGGCGGAGCCTATGGAAAAACGCCAGC
AACGCGGCCTTTTTACGGTTCCTGGCCTTTTGCTGGCCTTTTGCTCACATGTTCTTTCCTGCGTTATCCC
CTGATTCTGTGGATAACCGTATTACCGCCTTTGAGTGAGCTGATACCGCTCGCCGCAGCCGAACGACCGA
GCGCAGCGAGTCAGTGAGCGAGGAAGCGGAAGAGCGCCCAATACGCAAACCGCCTCTCCCCGCGCGTTGG
CCGATTCATTAATGCAGCTGGCACGACAGGTTTCCCGACTGGAAAGCGGGCAGTGAGCGCAACGCAATTA
ATACGCGTACCGCTAGCCAGGAAGAGTTTGTAGAAACGCAAAAAGGCCATCCGTCAGGATGGCCTTCTGC
TTAGTTTGATGCCTGGCAGTTTATGGCGGGCGTCCTGCCCGCCACCCTCCGGGCCGTTGCTTCACAACGT
TCAAATCCGCTCCCGGCGGATTTGTCCTACTCAGGAGAGCGTTCACCGACAAACAACAGATAAAACGAAA
GGCCCAGTCTTCCGACTGAGCCTTTCGTTTTATTTGATGCCTGGCAGTTCCCTACTCTCGCGTTAACGCT
AGCATGGATGTTTTCCCAGTCACGACGTTGTAAAACGACGGCCAGTCTTAAGCTCGGGCCCCAAATAATG
ATTTTATTTTGACTGATAGTGACCTGTTCGTTGCAACAAATTGATGAGCAATGCTTTTTTATAATGCCAA
CTTTGTACAAAAAAGTTGGCACCATGGAGCACATACAGGGAGCTTGGAAGACGATCAGCAATGGTTTTGG
ATTCAAAGATGCCGTGTTTGATGGCTCCAGCTGCATCTCTCCTACAATAGTTCAGCAGTTTGGCTATCAG
CGCCGGGCATCAGATGATGGCAAACTCACAGATCCTTCTAAGACAAGCAACACTATCCGTGTTTTCTTGC
CGAACAAGCAAAGAACAGTGGTCAATGTGCGAAATGGAATGAGCTTGCATGACTGCCTTATGAAAGCACT
CAAGGTGAGGGGCCTGCAACCAGAGTGCTGTGCAGTGTTCAGACTTCTCCACGAACACAAAGGTAAAAAA
GCACGCTTAGATTGGAATACTGATGCTGCGTCTTTGATTGGAGAAGAACTTCAAGTAGATTTCCTGGATC
ATGTTCCCCTCACAACACACAACTTTGCTCGGAAGACGTTCCTGAAGCTTGCCTTCTGTGACATCTGTCA
GAAATTCCTGCTCAATGGATTTCGATGTCAGACTTGTGGCTACAAATTTCATGAGCACTGTAGCACCAAA
GTACCTACTATGTGTGTGGACTGGAGTAACATCAGACAACTCTTATTGTTTCCAAATTCCACTATTGGTG
ATAGTGGAGTCCCAGCACTACCTTCTTTGACTATGCGTCGTATGCGAGAGTCTGTTTCCAGGATGCCTGT
TAGTTCTCAGCACAGATATTCTACACCTCACGCCTTCACCTTTAACACCTCCAGTCCCTCATCTGAAGGT
TCCCTCTCCCAGAGGCAGAGGTCGACATCCACACCTAATGTCCACATGGTCAGCACCACCCTGCCTGTGG
ACAGCAGGATGATTGAGGATGCAATTCGAAGTCACAGCGAATCAGCCTCACCTTCAGCCCTGTCCAGTAG
CCCCAACAATCTGAGCCCAACAGGCTGGTCACAGCCGAAAACCCCCGTGCCAGCACAAAGAGAGCGGGCA
CCAGTATCTGGGACCCAGGAGAAAAACAAAATTAGGCCTCGTGGACAGAGAGATTCAAGCTATTATTGGG
AAATAGAAGCCAGTGAAGTGATGCTGTCCACTCGGATTGGGTCAGGCTCTTTTGGAACTGTTTATAAGGG
TAAATGGCACGGAGATGTTGCAGTAAAGATCCTAAAGGTTGTCGACCCAACCCCAGAGCAATTCCAGGCC
TTCAGGAATGAGGTGGCTGTTCTGCGCAAAACACGGCATGTGAACATTCTGCTTTTCATGGGGTACATGA
CAAAGGACAACCTGGCAATTGTGACCCAGTGGTGCGAGGGCAGCAGCCTCTACAAACACCTGCATGTCCA
GGAGACCAAGTTTCAGATGTTCCAGCTAATTGACATTGCCCGGCAGACGGCTCAGGGAATGGACTATTTG
CATGCAAAGAACATCATCCATAGAGACATGAAATCCAACAATATATTTCTCCATGAAGGCTTAACAGTGA
AAATTGGAGATTTTGGTTTGGCAACAGTAAAGTCACGCTGGAGTGGTTCTCAGCAGGTTGAACAACCTAC
TGGCTCTGTCCTCTGGATGGCCCCAGAGGTGATCCGAATGCAGGATAACAACCCATTCAGTTTCCAGTCG
GATGTCTACTCCTATGGCATCGTATTGTATGAACTGATGACGGGGGAGCTTCCTTATTCTCACATCAACA
ACCGAGATCAGATCATCTTCATGGTGGGCCGAGGATATGCCTCCCCAGATCTTAGTAAGCTATATAAGAA
CTGCCCCAAAGCAATGAAGAGGCTGGTAGCTGACTGTGTGAAGAAAGTAAAGGAAGAGAGGCCTCTTTTT
CCCCAGATCCTGTCTTCCATTGAGCTGCTCCAACACTCTGTACCGAAGATCAACCGGAGCGCTTCCGAGC
CATCCTTGCATCGGGCAGCCCACACTGAGGATATCAATGCTTGCACGCTGACCACGTCCCCGAGGCTGCC
TGTCTTCTAGTTGCCAACTTTCTTGTACAAAGTTGGCATTATAAGAAAGCATTGCTTATCAATTTGTTGC
AACGAACAGGTCACTATCAGTCAAAATAAAATCATTATTTGCCATCCAGCTGATATCCCCTATAGTGAGT
CGTATTACATGGTCATAGCTGTTTCCTGGCAGCTCTGGCCCGTGTCTCAAAATCTCTGATGTTACATTGC
ACAAGATAAAAATATATCATCATGCCTCCTCTAGACCAGCCAGGACAGAAATGCCTCGACTTCGCTGCTA
CCCAAGGTTGCCGGGTGACGCACACCGTGGAAACGGATGAAGGCACGAACCCAGTGGACATAAGCCTGTT
CGGTTCGTAAGCTGTAATGCAAGTAGCGTATGCGCTCACGCAACTGGTCCAGAACCTTGACCGAACGCAG
CGGTGGTAACGGCGCAGTGGCGGTTTTCATGGCTTGTTATGACTGTTTTT
Features (pLannotate 1.2.2; 12 found; start..end, strand, type, name):
     66..122     +  CDS            GmR (fragment): gentamycin acetyltransferase; aacC1; confers resistance to gentamycin
    129..920     +  CDS            SmR: aminoglycoside adenylyltransferase (Murphy, 1985); aadA; confers resistance to spectinomycin and streptomycin
   1013..1601    +  rep_origin     ori: high-copy-number ColE1/pMB1/pBR322/pUC origin of replication
   1784..1876    +  CDS            lacI (fragment): lac repressor; lacI; The lac repressor binds to the lac operator to inhibit transcription in E. coli. This inhibition can be relieved by adding lactose or isopropyl-β-D-thiogalactopyranoside (IPTG).
   1931..1958    -  terminator     rrnB T2 terminator: transcription terminator T2 from the E. coli rrnB gene
   2090..2133    +  terminator     rrnB T1 terminator: Escherichia coli rrnB; transcription terminator T1 from the E. coli rrnB gene
   2180..2216    -  CDS            lacZα (fragment): LacZα fragment of β-galactosidase; lacZ fragment
   2233..2328    +  protein_bind   attL3: mutant version of attL; recombination site for the Gateway® LR reaction LR Clonase™
   2334..4277    +  CDS            RAF1: RAF1_HUMAN - Also known as RAF. Experimental evidence at protein level: Swiss-Prot protein existence level 1. Serine/threonine-protein kinase that acts as a regulatory link between the membrane-associated Ras GTPases and the MAPK/ERK cascade, and this critical regulatory link functions as a switch determining cell fate decisions including proliferation, differentiation, apoptosis, survival and oncogenic transformation. RAF1 activation initiates a mitogen-activated protein kinase (MAPK) cascade that comprises a sequential phosphorylation of the dual-specific MAPK kinases (MAP2K1/MEK1 and MAP2K2
   4285..4380    -  protein_bind   attL3: mutant version of attL; recombination site for the Gateway® LR reaction LR Clonase™
   4399..4417    -  promoter       T7 promoter: promoter for bacteriophage T7 RNA polymerase
   4607..4630    +  promoter       Pc promoter (fragment): intI1 (promoter lies within the coding sequence); class 1 integron promoter
