[The description below was written by a language model from this plasmid's Addgene catalogue record and pLannotate feature annotations shown in this document.]
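Description:
pDONR223_RAF1_p.L613V is a Gateway entry clone built on the Invitrogen pDONR223 backbone and carrying the human RAF1 open reading frame with the L613V amino-acid substitution. It is a purely bacterial shuttle plasmid of about 4.7 kb. It replicates at high copy in E. coli from a ColE1/pUC-type origin and is selected with spectinomycin through the aadA (SmR) aminoglycoside adenylyltransferase gene. That gene appears to be driven by the class 1 integron Pc promoter fragment annotated upstream of it on the circular map. The short gentamicin-resistance, lacI and lacZα fragments in the annotation are non-functional backbone remnants. The rrnB T1 and T2 terminators lie upstream of the cloning site, where they insulate the insert from read-through transcription.

The RAF1 coding sequence (c-Raf, the serine/threonine kinase that links Ras GTPases to the MEK/ERK cascade) is flanked by two attL recombination sites in opposite orientations. The annotation software labels both as attL3, although they act as the pair of attL sites for an LR Clonase reaction that transfers the ORF directionally into any attR-containing destination vector. The record lists no promoter for the insert, so expression is not intended from this plasmid. The only nearby promoter is a backbone T7 promoter beyond the 3′ attL site, pointing back toward the insert. The clone is in the "closed" configuration, with a stop codon immediately after the ORF, so it yields native or N-terminally tagged protein but not C-terminal fusions after transfer. It belongs to the Target Accelerator Plasmid Collection, a set of wild-type and mutant alleles assembled for systematic functional testing of cancer-associated variants, and has also been used in morphological profiling of allele function.
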