Addgene plasmid #82180: pDONR223_RAF1_p.L613V
Purpose: Gateway Donor vector containing RAF1 , part of the Target Accelerator Plasmid Collection.
Depositing lab: Jesse Boehm & William Hahn & David Root. Depositing organization: Broad Institute. Publication: Systematic Functional Interrogation of Rare Cancer Variants Identifies Oncogenic Alleles. Kim E, Ilic N, Shrestha Y, Zou L, Kamburov A, Zhu C, Yang X, Lubonja R, Tran N, Nguyen C, Lawrence MS, Piccioni F, Bagul M, Doench JG, Chouinard CR, Wu X, Hogstrom L, Natoli T, Tamayo P, Horn H, Corsello SM, Lage K, Root DE, Subramanian A, Golub TR, Getz G, Boehm JS, Hahn WC. Cancer Discov. 2016 Jul;6(7):714-26. doi: 10.1158/2159-8290.CD-16-0160. Epub 2016 May 4. PubMed 27147599.
Backbone
  Vector backbone: pDONR223
  Backbone manufacturer: Invitrogen
  Backbone size w/o insert (bp): 2790
  Vector type: Gateway Entry vector
Growth in bacteria
  Bacterial resistance: Spectinomycin, 50 μg/mL
  Growth temperature: 37°C
  Growth strain: DH5alpha
  Copy number: High Copy
Gene/Insert
  Gene/Insert name: RAF1
  Species: H. sapiens (human)
  Mutation: L613V
  GenBank ID: NM_002880.3
  Entrez Gene: RAF1 (a.k.a. CMD1NN, CRAF, NS5, Raf-1, c-Raf)
  Promoter: None
  Cloning method: Gateway Cloning
  Sequencing primers: 5′ M13pUC-fwd; 3′ M13-Rev
Terms and licenses: Academic/Nonprofit Terms; Industry Terms: Not Available to Industry
Depositor comments: Closed state: stop codon immediately follows insert Supporting reference: Systematic morphological profiling of human gene and allele function via Cell Painting. Rohban MH, et al. Elife. 2017, Mar 18;6. pii: e24060. PubMed PMID 28315521
How to cite: pDONR223_RAF1_p.L613V was a gift from Jesse Boehm & William Hahn & David Root (Addgene plasmid # 82180 ; http://n2t.net/addgene:82180 ; RRID:Addgene_82180)
