>Addgene plasmid #82180 | pDONR223_RAF1_p.L613V | depositor partial sequence | sequence record 155551 | Insert sequence
ATGGAGCACATACAGGGAGCTTGGAAGACGATCAGCAATGGTTTTGGATTCAAAGATGCCGTGTTTGATG
GCTCCAGCTGCATCTCTCCTACAATAGTTCAGCAGTTTGGCTATCAGCGCCGGGCATCAGATGATGGCAA
ACTCACAGATCCTTCTAAGACAAGCAACACTATCCGTGTTTTCTTGCCGAACAAGCAAAGAACAGTGGTC
AATGTGCGAAATGGAATGAGCTTGCATGACTGCCTTATGAAAGCACTCAAGGTGAGGGGCCTGCAACCAG
AGTGCTGTGCAGTGTTCAGACTTCTCCACGAACACAAAGGTAAAAAAGCACGCTTAGATTGGAATACTGA
TGCTGCGTCTTTGATTGGAGAAGAACTTCAAGTAGATTTCCTGGATCATGTTCCCCTCACAACACACAAC
TTTGCTCGGAAGACGTTCCTGAAGCTTGCCTTCTGTGACATCTGTCAGAAATTCCTGCTCAATGGATTTC
GATGTCAGACTTGTGGCTACAAATTTCATGAGCACTGTAGCACCAAAGTACCTACTATGTGTGTGGACTG
GAGTAACATCAGACAACTCTTATTGTTTCCAAATTCCACTATTGGTGATAGTGGAGTCCCAGCACTACCT
TCTTTGACTATGCGTCGTATGCGAGAGTCTGTTTCCAGGATGCCTGTTAGTTCTCAGCACAGATATTCTA
CACCTCACGCCTTCACCTTTAACACCTCCAGTCCCTCATCTGAAGGTTCCCTCTCCCAGAGGCAGAGGTC
GACATCCACACCTAATGTCCACATGGTCAGCACCACCCTGCCTGTGGACAGCAGGATGATTGAGGATGCA
ATTCGAAGTCACAGCGAATCAGCCTCACCTTCAGCCCTGTCCAGTAGCCCCAACAATCTGAGCCCAACAG
GCTGGTCACAGCCGAAAACCCCCGTGCCAGCACAAAGAGAGCGGGCACCAGTATCTGGGACCCAGGAGAA
AAACAAAATTAGGCCTCGTGGACAGAGAGATTCAAGCTATTATTGGGAAATAGAAGCCAGTGAAGTGATG
CTGTCCACTCGGATTGGGTCAGGCTCTTTTGGAACTGTTTATAAGGGTAAATGGCACGGAGATGTTGCAG
TAAAGATCCTAAAGGTTGTCGACCCAACCCCAGAGCAATTCCAGGCCTTCAGGAATGAGGTGGCTGTTCT
GCGCAAAACACGGCATGTGAACATTCTGCTTTTCATGGGGTACATGACAAAGGACAACCTGGCAATTGTG
ACCCAGTGGTGCGAGGGCAGCAGCCTCTACAAACACCTGCATGTCCAGGAGACCAAGTTTCAGATGTTCC
AGCTAATTGACATTGCCCGGCAGACGGCTCAGGGAATGGACTATTTGCATGCAAAGAACATCATCCATAG
AGACATGAAATCCAACAATATATTTCTCCATGAAGGCTTAACAGTGAAAATTGGAGATTTTGGTTTGGCA
ACAGTAAAGTCACGCTGGAGTGGTTCTCAGCAGGTTGAACAACCTACTGGCTCTGTCCTCTGGATGGCCC
CAGAGGTGATCCGAATGCAGGATAACAACCCATTCAGTTTCCAGTCGGATGTCTACTCCTATGGCATCGT
ATTGTATGAACTGATGACGGGGGAGCTTCCTTATTCTCACATCAACAACCGAGATCAGATCATCTTCATG
GTGGGCCGAGGATATGCCTCCCCAGATCTTAGTAAGCTATATAAGAACTGCCCCAAAGCAATGAAGAGGC
TGGTAGCTGACTGTGTGAAGAAAGTAAAGGAAGAGAGGCCTCTTTTTCCCCAGATCCTGTCTTCCATTGA
GCTGCTCCAACACTCTGTACCGAAGATCAACCGGAGCGCTTCCGAGCCATCCTTGCATCGGGCAGCCCAC
ACTGAGGATATCAATGCTTGCACGCTGACCACGTCCCCGAGGCTGCCTGTCTTC
